Addgene plasmid #169209: Nsp3 Mac1 - C2 (UCSF)
Purpose: Expression of 6xHis tagged protein for crystallization, includes TEV protease site for tag removal
Depositing lab: James S Fraser. Depositing organization: University of California, San Francisco (UCSF). Publication: Fragment binding to the Nsp3 macrodomain of SARS-CoV-2 identified through crystallographic screening and computational docking. Schuller M, Correy GJ, Gahbauer S, Fearon D, Wu T, Diaz RE, Young ID, Carvalho Martins L, Smith DH, Schulze-Gahmen U, Owens TW, Deshpande I, Merz GE, Thwin AC, Biel JT, Peters JK, Moritz M, Herrera N, Kratochvil HT, Aimon A, Bennett JM, Brandao Neto J, Cohen AE, Dias A, Douangamath A, Dunnett L, Fedorov O, Ferla MP, Fuchs MR, Gorrie-Stone TJ, Holton JM, Johnson MG, Krojer T, Meigs G, Powell AJ, Rack JGM, Rangel VL, Russi S, Skyner RE, Smith CA, Soares AS, Wierman JL, Zhu K, O'Brien P, Jura N, Ashworth A, Irwin JJ, Thompson MC, Gestwicki JE, von Delft F, Shoichet BK, Fraser JS, Ahel I. Sci Adv. 2021 Apr 14;7(16). pii: 7/16/eabf8711. doi: 10.1126/sciadv.abf8711. Print 2021 Apr. PubMed 33853786.
Backbone
  Vector backbone: pET22b(+)
  Backbone size w/o insert (bp): 5358
  Total vector size (bp): 5928
  Vector type: Bacterial Expression
Growth in bacteria
  Bacterial resistance: Ampicillin, 100 μg/mL
  Growth temperature: 37°C
  Growth strain: DH5alpha
  Copy number: High Copy
Gene/Insert
  Gene/Insert name: SARS-CoV-2 Nsp3 Mac1 (alt name: Nsp3 ADRP)
  Species: SARS-CoV-2
  Insert size (bp): 561
  GenBank ID: NC_045512.2
  Promoter: T7
  Tag / fusion protein: 6xHis (N terminal on insert)
  Cloning method: Restriction Enzyme; 5′ cloning site NdeI (not destroyed); 3′ cloning site XhoI (not destroyed)
  Sequencing primers: 5′ T7 Fwd
Resource information
  A portion of this plasmid was derived from a plasmid made by: Genscript
Terms and licenses: Academic/Nonprofit Terms; Industry Terms
How to cite: Nsp3 Mac1 - C2 (UCSF) was a gift from James S Fraser (Addgene plasmid # 169209 ; http://n2t.net/addgene:169209 ; RRID:Addgene_169209)
