[The description below was written by a language model from this plasmid's Addgene catalogue record, the feature table of its GenBank file and pLannotate feature annotations shown in this document.]
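Description:
Nsp3 Mac1 - C2 (UCSF) is a bacterial expression plasmid built on the pET22b(+) backbone for producing the first macrodomain (Mac1, also called the ADP-ribose-1″-phosphatase or ADRP domain) of SARS-CoV-2 non-structural protein 3 in E. coli. The roughly 5.9 kb plasmid carries a ColE1/pBR322-type origin with the adjacent bom and rop elements, an f1 phage origin, and a β-lactamase gene with its own promoter for ampicillin selection. The catalogue lists it as high copy, although rop normally moderates copy number. The record lists DH5α-type cloning strains for propagation and BL21 as a compatible host.

The 561 bp insert sits between the NdeI and XhoI sites, which removes the pelB leader normally available in this backbone. It is transcribed from a T7 promoter followed by a lac operator and the T7 gene 10 ribosome binding site, and it ends at the T7 terminator. The plasmid-borne lacI gene keeps the cassette repressed until IPTG is added in a host that supplies T7 RNA polymerase. The open reading frame begins with an N-terminal 6xHis tag for affinity purification, followed by a TEV protease recognition site that allows the tag to be removed, and then the macrodomain coding region. The main translation is annotated as ending at position 564, upstream of the vector's own C-terminal His-tag sequence, so that backbone tag appears not to be part of the product. The automated annotation's functional text for the viral hit describes another polyprotein product (nsp10), not the macrodomain.

The stated purpose is production of tag-cleavable protein for crystallization. The "C2" in the name is not explained in the record. The associated work used the protein for crystallographic fragment screening and computational docking against the macrodomain.
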