LOCUS       SARS-2_Nsp3_Mac1_(UCSF) 5928 bp ds-DNA circular 02-MAR-2021
DEFINITION  .
KEYWORDS    "Sample Type:DNA Stocks, Glycerol Stocks " "Tube Label"
            "Concentration (ng/uL)" "Compatible Hosts:DH5α, DH10B (Top10), BL21"
            "E.coli Resistance:Amp" "Vector:pET22b(+)" "Affinity Tags:His"
            "Location:GGP-3C-1A-30" "Source" "Primers" "Note"
FEATURES             Location/Qualifiers
     CDS             4..564
                     /label="Translation 4-564"
     misc_feature    7..24
                     /label="6xHis"
                     /ApEinfo_revcolor=#ff9ccd
                     /ApEinfo_fwdcolor=#ff9ccd
     misc_feature    43..561
                     /label="6vxs"
                     /ApEinfo_revcolor=#f58a5e
                     /ApEinfo_fwdcolor=#f58a5e
     CDS             43..561
                     /label="Translation 43-561"
     CDS             58..561
                     /label="ADP-ribose-1″-phosphatase Domain "
                     /ApEinfo_revcolor=#c6c9d1
                     /ApEinfo_fwdcolor=#c6c9d1
     CDS             565..589
                     /label="Translation 565-589"
     misc_feature    655..702
                     /label="T7 Terminator"
                     /ApEinfo_revcolor=#f58a5e
                     /ApEinfo_fwdcolor=#f58a5e
     promoter        1221..1325
                     /label="AmpR promoter"
                     /ApEinfo_revcolor=#ff9ccd
                     /ApEinfo_fwdcolor=#ff9ccd
     misc_feature    1326..2183
                     /label="AmpR-2"
                     /ApEinfo_revcolor=#ff9ccd
                     /ApEinfo_fwdcolor=#ff9ccd
     CDS             complement(3378..3563)
                     /label="Repressor of Primer"
                     /ApEinfo_revcolor=#b4abac
                     /ApEinfo_fwdcolor=#b4abac
     CDS             complement(4375..5457)
                     /label="LacI"
                     /ApEinfo_revcolor=#f58a5e
                     /ApEinfo_fwdcolor=#f58a5e
     misc_feature    5844..5860
                     /label="T7 Promoter"
                     /ApEinfo_revcolor=#f58a5e
                     /ApEinfo_fwdcolor=#f58a5e
     CDS             5865..5885
                     /label="LacO1"
                     /ApEinfo_revcolor=#f58a5e
                     /ApEinfo_fwdcolor=#f58a5e
ORIGIN
        1 CATATGCACC ATCACCATCA CCATGAAAAC CTGTATTTTC AGTCGAATGC CGGCGAANNN
       61 NNNNNNNNNN NNNNNNNNNN NNNNNNNNNN NNNNNNNNNN NNNNNNNNNN NNNNNNNNNN
      121 NNNNNNNNNN NNNNNNNNNN NNNNNNNNNN NNNNNNNNNN NNNNNNNNNN NNNNNNNNNN
      181 NNNNNNNNNN NNNNNNNNNN NNNNNNNNNN NNNNNNNNNN NNNNNNNNNN NNNNNNNNNN
      241 NNNNNNNNNN NNNNNNNNNN NNNNNNNNNN NNNNNNNNNN NNNNNNNNNN NNNNNNNNNN
      301 NNNNNNNNNN NNNNNNNNNN NNNNNNNNNN NNNNNNNNNN NNNNNNNNNN NNNNNNNNNN
      361 NNNNNNNNNN NNNNNNNNNN NNNNNNNNNN NNNNNNNNNN NNNNNNNNNN NNNNNNNNNN
      421 NNNNNNNNNN NNNNNNNNNN NNNNNNNNNN NNNNNNNNNN NNNNNNNNNN NNNNNNNNNN
      481 NNNNNNNNNN NNNNNNNNNN NNNNNNNNNN NNNNNNNNNN NNNNNNNNNN NNNNNNNNNN
      541 NNNNNNNNNN NNNNNNNNGA ATGACTCGAG CACCACCACC ACCACCACTG AGATCCGGCT
      601 GCTAACAAAG CCCGAAAGGA AGCTGAGTTG GCTGCTGCCA CCGCTGAGCA ATAACTAGCA
      661 TAACCCCTTG GGGCCTCTAA ACGGGTCTTG AGGGGTTTTT TGCTGAAAGG AGGAACTATA
      721 TCCGGATTGG CGAATGGGNN NNNNNNNNNN NNNNNNNNNN NNNNNNNNNN NNNNNNNNNN
      781 NNNNNNNNNN NNNNNNNNNN NNNNNNNNNN NNNNNNNNNN NNNNNNNNNN NNNNNNNNNN
      841 NNNNNNNNNN NNNNNNNNNN NNCNNNNNNN NNNNNNNNNN NNNNNNNNNN NNNNNNNNNN
      901 NNNNNNNNNN NNNNNNNNNN NNNNNNNNNN NNNNNNNNNN NNNNNNNNNN NNNNANNNNN
      961 NNNNNNNNNN NNNNNNNNNN NNNNNNNNNN NNNNNNNNNN NNNNCCTTTG ACGTTGGAGT
     1021 CCACGTTCTT TNNNNNNNNN NNNNNNNNNN NNNNNNNNNN NNNNNNNNAC CCTATCTCGG
     1081 TCTATTCTTT TGATTTATAA GGGATTTTGC CGATTTCGGC CTATTGGTTA AAAAATGAGC
     1141 TGATTTAACA AAAATTTAAC GCGAATTTTA ACAAAATATT AACGTTTACA ATTTCAGGTG
     1201 GCACTTTTCG GGGAAATGTG CGCGGAACCC CTATTTGTTT ATTTTTCTAA ATACATTCAA
     1261 ATATGTATCC GCTCATGAGA CAATAACCCT GATAAATGCT TCAATAATAT TGAAAAAGGA
     1321 AGAGTATGAG TATTCAACAT TTCCGTGTCG CCCTTATTCC CTTTTTTGCG GCATTTTGCC
     1381 TTCCTGTTTT TGCTCACCCA GAAACGCTGG TGAAAGTAAA AGATGCTGAA GATCAGTTGG
     1441 GTGCACGAGT GGGTTACATC GAACTGGATC TCAACAGCGG TAAGATCCTT GAGAGTTTTC
     1501 GCCCCGAAGA ACGTTTTCCA ATGATGAGCA CTTTTAAAGT TCTGCTATGT GGCGCGGTAT
     1561 TATCCCGTAT TGACGCCGGG CAAGAGCAAC TCGGTCGCCG CATACACTAT TCTCAGAATG
     1621 ACTTGGTTGA GTACTCACCA GTCACAGAAA AGCATCTTAC GGATGGCATG ACAGTAAGAG
     1681 AATTATGCAG TGCTGCCATA ACCATGAGTG ATAACACTGC GGCCAACTTA CTTCTGACAA
     1741 CGATCGGAGG ACCGAAGGAG CTAACCGCTT TTTTGCACAA CATGGGGGAT CATGTAACTC
     1801 GCCTTGATCG TTGGGAACCG GAGCTGAATG AAGCCATACC AAACGACGAG CGTGACACCA
     1861 CGATGCCTGC AGCAATGGCA ACAACGTTGC GCAAACTATT AACTGGCGAA CTACTTACTC
     1921 TAGCTTCCCG GCAACAATTA ATAGACTGGA TGGAGGCGGA TAAAGTTGCA GGACCACTTC
     1981 TGCGCTCGGC CCTTCCGGCT GGCTGGTTTA TTGCTGATAA ATCTGGAGCC GGTGAGCGTG
     2041 GGTCTCGCGG TATCATTGCA GCACTGGGGC CAGATGGTAA GCCCTCCCGT ATCGTAGTTA
     2101 TCTACACGAC GGGGAGTCAG GCAACTATGG ATGAACGAAA TAGACAGATC GCTGAGATAG
     2161 GTGCCTCACT GATTAAGCAT TGGTAACTGT CAGACCAAGT TTACTCATAT ATACTTTAGA
     2221 TTGATTTAAA ACTTCATTTT TAATTTAAAA GGATCTAGGT GAAGATCCTT TTTGATAATC
     2281 TCATGACCAA AATCCCTTAA CGTGAGTTTT CGTTCCACTG AGCGTCAGAC CCCGTAGAAA
     2341 AGATCAAAGG ATCTTCTTGA GATCCTTTTT TTCTGCGCGT AATCTGCTGC TTGCAAACAA
     2401 AAAAACCACC GCTACCAGCG GTGGTTTGTT TGCCGGATCA AGAGCTACCA ACTCTTTTTC
     2461 CGAAGGTAAC TGGCTTCAGC AGAGCGCAGA TACCAAATAC TGTCCTTCTA GTGTAGCCGT
     2521 AGTTAGGCCA CCACTTCAAG AACTCTGTAG CACCGCCTAC ATACCTCGCT CTGCTAATCC
     2581 TGTTACCAGT GGCTGCTGCC AGTGGCGATA AGTCGTGTCT TACCGGGTTG GACTCAAGAC
     2641 GATAGTTACC GGATAAGGCG CAGCGGTCGG GCTGAACGGG GGGTTCGTGC ACACAGCCCA
     2701 GCTTGGAGCG AACGACCTAC ACCGAACTGA GATACCTACA GCGTGAGCTA TGAGAAAGCG
     2761 CCACGCTTCC CGAAGGGAGA AAGGCGGACA GGTATCCGGT AAGCGGCAGG GTCGGAACAG
     2821 GAGAGCGCAC GAGGGAGCTT CCAGGGGGAA ACGCCTGGTA TCTTTATAGT CCTGTCGGGT
     2881 TTCGCCACCT CTGACTTGAG CGTCGATTTT TGTGATGCTC GTCAGGGGGG CGGAGCCTAT
     2941 GGAAAAACGC CAGCAACGCG GCCTTTTTAC GGTTCCTGGC CTTTTGCTGG CCTTTTGCTC
     3001 ACATGTTCTT TCCTGCGTTA TCCCCTGATT CTGTGGATAA CCGTATTACC GCCTTTGAGT
     3061 GAGCTGATAC CGCTCGCCGC AGCCGAACGA CCGAGCGCAG CGAGTCAGTG AGCGAGGAAG
     3121 CGGAAGAGCG CCTGATGCGG TATTTTCTCC TTACGCATCT GTGCGGTATT TCACACCGCA
     3181 TATATGGTGC ACTCTCAGTA CAATCTGCTC TGATGCCGCA TAGTTAAGCC AGTATACACT
     3241 CCGCTATCGC TACGTGACTG GGTCATGGCT GCGCCCCGAC ACCCGCCAAC ACCCGCTGAC
     3301 GCGCCCTGAC GGGCTTGTCT GCTCCCGGCA TCCGCTTACA GACAAGCTGT GACCGTCTCC
     3361 GGGAGCTGCA TGTGTCAGAG GTTTTCACCG TCATCACCGA AACGCGCGAG GCAGCTGCGG
     3421 TAAAGCTCAT CAGCGTGGTC GTGAAGCGAT TCACAGATGT CTGCCTGTTC ATCCGCGTCC
     3481 AGCTCGTTGA GTTTCTCCAG AAGCGTTAAT GTCTGGCTTC TGATAAAGCG GGCCATGTTA
     3541 AGGGCGGTTT TTTCCTGTTT GGTCACTGAT GCCTCCGTGT AAGGGGGATT TCTGTTCATG
     3601 GGGGTAATGA TACCGATGAA ACGAGAGAGG ATGCTCACGA TACGGGTTAC TGATGATGAA
     3661 CATGCCCGGT TACTGGAACG TTGTGAGGGT AAACAACTGG CGGTATGGAT GCGGCGGGAC
     3721 CAGAGAAAAA TCACTCAGGG TCAATGCCAG CGCTTCGTTA ATACAGATGT AGGTGTTCCA
     3781 CAGGGTAGCC AGCAGCATCC TGCGATGCAG ATCCGGAACA TAATGGTGCA GGGCGCTGAC
     3841 TTCCGCGTTT CCAGACTTTA CGAAACACGG AAACCGAAGA CCATTCATGT TGTTGCTCAG
     3901 GTCGCAGACG TTTTGCAGCA GCAGTCGCTT CACGTTCGCT CGCGTATCGG TGATTCATTC
     3961 TGCTAACCAG TAAGGCAACC CCGCCAGCCT AGCCGGGTCC TCAACGACAG GAGCACGATC
     4021 ATGCGCACCC GTGGGGCCGC CATGCCGGCG ATAATGGCCT GCTTCTCGCC GAAACGTTTG
     4081 GTGGCGGGAC CAGTGACGAA GGCTTGAGCG AGGGCGTGCA AGATTCCGAA TACCGCAAGC
     4141 GACAGGCCGA TCATCGTCGC GCTCCAGCGA AAGCGGTCCT CGCCGAAAAT GACCCAGAGC
     4201 GCTGCCGGCA CCTGTCCTAC GAGTTGCATG ATAAAGAAGA CAGTCATAAG TGCGGCGACG
     4261 ATAGTCATGC CCCGCGCCCA CCGGAAGGAG CTGACTGGGT TGAAGGCTCT CAAGGGCATC
     4321 GGTCGAGATC CCGGTGCCTA ATGAGTGAGC TAACTTACAT TAATTGCGTT GCGCTCACTG
     4381 CCCGCTTTCC AGTCGGGAAA CCTGTCGTGC CAGCTGCATT AATGAATCGG CCAACGCGCG
     4441 GGGAGAGGCG GTTTGCGTAT TGGGCGCCAG GGTGGTTTTT CTTTTCACCA GTGAGACGGG
     4501 CAACAGCTGA TTGCCCTTCA CCGCCTGGCC CTGAGAGAGT TGCAGCAAGC GGTCCACGCT
     4561 GGTTTGCCCC AGCAGGCGAA AATCCTGTTT GATGGTGGTT AACGGCGGGA TATAACATGA
     4621 GCTGTCTTCG GTATCGTCGT ATCCCACTAC CGAGATATCC GCACCAACGC GCAGCCCGGA
     4681 CTCGGTAATG GCGCGCATTG CGCCCAGCGC CATCTGATCG TTGGCAACCA GCATCGCAGT
     4741 GGGAACGATG CCCTCATTCA GCATTTGCAT GGTTTGTTGA AAACCGGACA TGGCACTCCA
     4801 GTCGCCTTCC CGTTCCGCTA TCGGCTGAAT TTGATTGCGA GTGAGATATT TATGCCAGCC
     4861 AGCCAGACGC AGACGCGCCG AGACAGAACT TAATGGGCCC GCTAACAGCG CGATTTGCTG
     4921 GTGACCCAAT GCGACCAGAT GCTCCACGCC CAGTCGCGTA CCGTCTTCAT GGGAGAAAAT
     4981 AATACTGTTG ATGGGTGTCT GGTCAGAGAC ATCAAGAAAT AACGCCGGAA CATTAGTGCA
     5041 GGCAGCTTCC ACAGCAATGG CATCCTGGTC ATCCAGCGGA TAGTTAATGA TCAGCCCACT
     5101 GACGCGTTGC GCGAGAAGAT TGTGCACCGC CGCTTTACAG GCTTCGACGC CGCTTCGTTC
     5161 TACCATCGAC ACCACCACGC TGGCACCCAG TTGATCGGCG CGAGATTTAA TCGCCGCGAC
     5221 AATTTGCGAC GGCGCGTGCA GGGCCAGACT GGAGGTGGCA ACGCCAATCA GCAACGACTG
     5281 TTTGCCCGCC AGTTGTTGTG CCACGCGGTT GGGAATGTAA TTCAGCTCCG CCATCGCCGC
     5341 TTCCACTTTT TCCCGCGTTT TCGCAGAAAC GTGGCTGGCC TGGTTCACCA CGCGGGAAAC
     5401 GGTCTGATAA GAGACACCGG CATACTCTGC GACATCGTAT AACGTTACTG GTTTCACATT
     5461 CACCACCCTG AATTGACTCT CTTCCGGGCG CTATCATGCC ATACCGCGAA AGGTTTTGCG
     5521 CCATTCGATG GTGTCCGGGA TCTCGACGCT CTCCCTTATG CGACTCCTGC ATTAGGAAGC
     5581 AGCCCAGTAG TAGGTTGAGG CCGTTGAGCA CCGCCGCCGC AAGGAATGGT GCATGCAAGG
     5641 AGATGGCGCC CAACAGTCCC CCGGCCACGG GGCCTGCCAC CATACCCACG CCGAAACAAG
     5701 CGCTCATGAG CCCGAAGTGG CGAGCCCGAT CTTCCCCATC GGTGATGTCG GCGATATAGG
     5761 CGCCAGCAAC CGCACCTGTG GCGCCGGTGA TGCCGGCCAC GATGCGTCCG GCGTAGAGGA
     5821 TCGAGATCTC GATCCCGCGA AATTAATACG ACTCACTATA GGGGAATTGT GAGCGGATAA
     5881 CAATTCCCCT CTAGAAATAA TTTTGTTTAA CTTTAAGAAG GAGATATA
//
