Features (pLannotate 1.2.2; 21 found; start..end, strand, type, name):
      7..24      +  CDS            6xHis: 6xHis affinity tag
     25..44      +  CDS            TEV site (fragment): tobacco etch virus (TEV) protease recognition and cleavage site
     55..561     +  CDS            R1A_SARS2 (fragment) (sequence partly withheld): Experimental evidence at protein level: Swiss-Prot protein existence level 1. [Non-structural protein 10]: Plays a pivotal role in viral transcription by stimulating both nsp14 3'-5' exoribonuclease and nsp16 2'-O-methyltransferase activities. Therefore plays an essential role in viral mRNAs cap methylation. From Severe acute respiratory syndrome coronavirus 2 (2019-nCoV) (SARS-CoV-2).
    571..588     +  CDS            9xHis (fragment): 9xHis affinity tag
    598..647     +  CDS            SET1 (fragment): solubility-enhancement tag derived from T7 phage gene 10B
    655..702     +  terminator     T7 terminator: transcription terminator for bacteriophage T7 RNA polymerase
    739..1167    +  rep_origin     f1 ori (sequence partly withheld): f1 bacteriophage origin of replication; arrow indicates direction of (+) strand synthesis
   1220..1324    +  promoter       AmpR promoter: bla
   1325..2185    +  CDS            AmpR: β-lactamase; bla; confers resistance to ampicillin, carbenicillin, and related antibiotics
   2356..2944    +  rep_origin     ori: high-copy-number ColE1/pMB1/pBR322/pUC origin of replication
   3130..3269    -  misc_feature   bom: basis of mobility region from pBR322
   3371..3562    -  CDS            rop: Rop protein, which maintains plasmids at low copy number; rop
   3579..3959    +  CDS            YPB1_ECOLX: Protein predicted: Swiss-Prot protein existence level 4. From Escherichia coli.
   4031..4322    -  CDS            TcR (fragment): tetracycline efflux protein; tet; confers resistance to tetracycline
   4337..4358    -  protein_bind   CAP binding site: CAP binding activates transcription in the presence of cAMP. E. coli catabolite activator protein
   4371..5453    -  CDS            lacI: lac repressor; lacI; The lac repressor binds to the lac operator to inhibit transcription in E. coli. This inhibition can be relieved by adding lactose or isopropyl-β-D-thiogalactopyranoside (IPTG).
   5454..5531    -  promoter       lacI promoter: lacI
   5539..5818    -  CDS            TcR (fragment): tetracycline efflux protein; tet; confers resistance to tetracycline
   5840..5858    +  promoter       T7 promoter: promoter for bacteriophage T7 RNA polymerase
   5859..5883    +  protein_bind   lac operator: The lac repressor binds to the lac operator to inhibit transcription in E. coli. This inhibition can be relieved by adding lactose or isopropyl-β-D-thiogalactopyranoside (IPTG). lac repressor encoded by lacI
   5898..5920    +  RBS            RBS: efficient ribosome binding site from bacteriophage T7 gene 10 (Olins and Rangwala, 1989)
>Addgene plasmid #169209 | Nsp3 Mac1 - C2 (UCSF) | addgene full sequence | sequence record 338555 | Addgene NGS Result
CATATGCACCATCACCATCACCATGAAAACCTGTATTTTCAGTCGAATGCCGGCGAA
[501 nt withheld, positions 58-558]
GAATGACTCGAGCACCACCACCACCACCACTGAGATCCGGCTGCTAACAAAGCCCGAAAGGAAGCTGAGT
TGGCTGCTGCCACCGCTGAGCAATAACTAGCATAACCCCTTGGGGCCTCTAAACGGGTCTTGAGGGGTTT
TTTGCTGAAAGGAGGAACTATATCCGGATTGGCGAATGGG
[124 nt withheld, positions 739-862]
C
[91 nt withheld, positions 864-954]
A
[49 nt withheld, positions 956-1004]
CCTTTGACGTTGGAGTCCACGTTCTTT
[37 nt withheld, positions 1032-1068]
ACCCTATCTCGGTCTATTCTTTTGATTTATAAGGGATTTTGCCGATTTCGGCCTATTGGTTAAAAAATGA
GCTGATTTAACAAAAATTTAACGCGAATTTTAACAAAATATTAACGCTTACAATTTAGGTGGCACTTTTC
GGGGAAATGTGCGCGGAACCCCTATTTGTTTATTTTTCTAAATACATTCAAATATGTATCCGCTCATGAG
ACAATAACCCTGATAAATGCTTCAATAATATTGAAAAAGGAAGAGTATGAGTATTCAACATTTCCGTGTC
GCCCTTATTCCCTTTTTTGCGGCATTTTGCCTTCCTGTTTTTGCTCACCCAGAAACGCTGGTGAAAGTAA
AAGATGCTGAAGATCAGTTGGGTGCACGAGTGGGTTACATCGAACTGGATCTCAACAGCGGTAAGATCCT
TGAGAGTTTTCGCCCCGAAGAACGTTTTCCAATGATGAGCACTTTTAAAGTTCTGCTATGTGGCGCGGTA
TTATCCCGTATTGACGCCGGGCAAGAGCAACTCGGTCGCCGCATACACTATTCTCAGAATGACTTGGTTG
AGTACTCACCAGTCACAGAAAAGCATCTTACGGATGGCATGACAGTAAGAGAATTATGCAGTGCTGCCAT
AACCATGAGTGATAACACTGCGGCCAACTTACTTCTGACAACGATCGGAGGACCGAAGGAGCTAACCGCT
TTTTTGCACAACATGGGGGATCATGTAACTCGCCTTGATCGTTGGGAACCGGAGCTGAATGAAGCCATAC
CAAACGACGAGCGTGACACCACGATGCCTGCAGCAATGGCAACAACGTTGCGCAAACTATTAACTGGCGA
ACTACTTACTCTAGCTTCCCGGCAACAATTAATAGACTGGATGGAGGCGGATAAAGTTGCAGGACCACTT
CTGCGCTCGGCCCTTCCGGCTGGCTGGTTTATTGCTGATAAATCTGGAGCCGGTGAGCGTGGGTCTCGCG
GTATCATTGCAGCACTGGGGCCAGATGGTAAGCCCTCCCGTATCGTAGTTATCTACACGACGGGGAGTCA
GGCAACTATGGATGAACGAAATAGACAGATCGCTGAGATAGGTGCCTCACTGATTAAGCATTGGTAACTG
TCAGACCAAGTTTACTCATATATACTTTAGATTGATTTAAAACTTCATTTTTAATTTAAAAGGATCTAGG
TGAAGATCCTTTTTGATAATCTCATGACCAAAATCCCTTAACGTGAGTTTTCGTTCCACTGAGCGTCAGA
CCCCGTAGAAAAGATCAAAGGATCTTCTTGAGATCCTTTTTTTCTGCGCGTAATCTGCTGCTTGCAAACA
AAAAAACCACCGCTACCAGCGGTGGTTTGTTTGCCGGATCAAGAGCTACCAACTCTTTTTCCGAAGGTAA
CTGGCTTCAGCAGAGCGCAGATACCAAATACTGTCCTTCTAGTGTAGCCGTAGTTAGGCCACCACTTCAA
GAACTCTGTAGCACCGCCTACATACCTCGCTCTGCTAATCCTGTTACCAGTGGCTGCTGCCAGTGGCGAT
AAGTCGTGTCTTACCGGGTTGGACTCAAGACGATAGTTACCGGATAAGGCGCAGCGGTCGGGCTGAACGG
GGGGTTCGTGCACACAGCCCAGCTTGGAGCGAACGACCTACACCGAACTGAGATACCTACAGCGTGAGCT
ATGAGAAAGCGCCACGCTTCCCGAAGGGAGAAAGGCGGACAGGTATCCGGTAAGCGGCAGGGTCGGAACA
GGAGAGCGCACGAGGGAGCTTCCAGGGGGAAACGCCTGGTATCTTTATAGTCCTGTCGGGTTTCGCCACC
TCTGACTTGAGCGTCGATTTTTGTGATGCTCGTCAGGGGGGCGGAGCCTATGGAAAAACGCCAGCAACGC
GGCCTTTTTACGGTTCCTGGCCTTTTGCTGGCCTTTTGCTCACATGTTCTTTCCTGCGTTATCCCCTGAT
TCTGTGGATAACCGTATTACCGCCTTTGAGTGAGCTGATACCGCTCGCCGCAGCCGAACGACCGAGCGCA
GCGAGTCAGTGAGCGAGGAAGCGGAAGAGCGCCTGATGCGGTATTTTCTCCTTACGCATCTGTGCGGTAT
TTCACACCGCAATGGTGCACTCTCAGTACAATCTGCTCTGATGCCGCATAGTTAAGCCAGTATACACTCC
GCTATCGCTACGTGACTGGGTCATGGCTGCGCCCCGACACCCGCCAACACCCGCTGACGCGCCCTGACGG
GCTTGTCTGCTCCCGGCATCCGCTTACAGACAAGCTGTGACCGTCTCCGGGAGCTGCATGTGTCAGAGGT
TTTCACCGTCATCACCGAAACGCGCGAGGCAGCTGCGGTAAAGCTCATCAGCGTGGTCGTGAAGCGATTC
ACAGATGTCTGCCTGTTCATCCGCGTCCAGCTCGTTGAGTTTCTCCAGAAGCGTTAATGTCTGGCTTCTG
ATAAAGCGGGCCATGTTAAGGGCGGTTTTTTCCTGTTTGGTCACTGATGCCTCCGTGTAAGGGGGATTTC
TGTTCATGGGGGTAATGATACCGATGAAACGAGAGAGGATGCTCACGATACGGGTTACTGATGATGAACA
TGCCCGGTTACTGGAACGTTGTGAGGGTAAACAACTGGCGGTATGGATGCGGCGGGACCAGAGAAAAATC
ACTCAGGGTCAATGCCAGCGCTTCGTTAATACAGATGTAGGTGTTCCACAGGGTAGCCAGCAGCATCCTG
CGATGCAGATCCGGAACATAATGGTGCAGGGCGCTGACTTCCGCGTTTCCAGACTTTACGAAACACGGAA
ACCGAAGACCATTCATGTTGTTGCTCAGGTCGCAGACGTTTTGCAGCAGCAGTCGCTTCACGTTCGCTCG
CGTATCGGTGATTCATTCTGCTAACCAGTAAGGCAACCCCGCCAGCCTAGCCGGGTCCTCAACGACAGGA
GCACGATCATGCGCACCCGTGGGGCCGCCATGCCGGCGATAATGGCCTGCTTCTCGCCGAAACGTTTGGT
GGCGGGACCAGTGACGAAGGCTTGAGCGAGGGCGTGCAAGATTCCGAATACCGCAAGCGACAGGCCGATC
ATCGTCGCGCTCCAGCGAAAGCGGTCCTCGCCGAAAATGACCCAGAGCGCTGCCGGCACCTGTCCTACGA
GTTGCATGATAAAGAAGACAGTCATAAGTGCGGCGACGATAGTCATGCCCCGCGCCCACCGGAAGGAGCT
GACTGGGTTGAAGGCTCTCAAGGGCATCGGTCGAGATCCCGGTGCCTAATGAGTGAGCTAACTTACATTA
ATTGCGTTGCGCTCACTGCCCGCTTTCCAGTCGGGAAACCTGTCGTGCCAGCTGCATTAATGAATCGGCC
AACGCGCGGGGAGAGGCGGTTTGCGTATTGGGCGCCAGGGTGGTTTTTCTTTTCACCAGTGAGACGGGCA
ACAGCTGATTGCCCTTCACCGCCTGGCCCTGAGAGAGTTGCAGCAAGCGGTCCACGCTGGTTTGCCCCAG
CAGGCGAAAATCCTGTTTGATGGTGGTTAACGGCGGGATATAACATGAGCTGTCTTCGGTATCGTCGTAT
CCCACTACCGAGATATCCGCACCAACGCGCAGCCCGGACTCGGTAATGGCGCGCATTGCGCCCAGCGCCA
TCTGATCGTTGGCAACCAGCATCGCAGTGGGAACGATGCCCTCATTCAGCATTTGCATGGTTTGTTGAAA
ACCGGACATGGCACTCCAGTCGCCTTCCCGTTCCGCTATCGGCTGAATTTGATTGCGAGTGAGATATTTA
TGCCAGCCAGCCAGACGCAGACGCGCCGAGACAGAACTTAATGGGCCCGCTAACAGCGCGATTTGCTGGT
GACCCAATGCGACCAGATGCTCCACGCCCAGTCGCGTACCGTCTTCATGGGAGAAAATAATACTGTTGAT
GGGTGTCTGGTCAGAGACATCAAGAAATAACGCCGGAACATTAGTGCAGGCAGCTTCCACAGCAATGGCA
TCCTGGTCATCCAGCGGATAGTTAATGATCAGCCCACTGACGCGTTGCGCGAGAAGATTGTGCACCGCCG
CTTTACAGGCTTCGACGCCGCTTCGTTCTACCATCGACACCACCACGCTGGCACCCAGTTGATCGGCGCG
AGATTTAATCGCCGCGACAATTTGCGACGGCGCGTGCAGGGCCAGACTGGAGGTGGCAACGCCAATCAGC
AACGACTGTTTGCCCGCCAGTTGTTGTGCCACGCGGTTGGGAATGTAATTCAGCTCCGCCATCGCCGCTT
CCACTTTTTCCCGCGTTTTCGCAGAAACGTGGCTGGCCTGGTTCACCACGCGGGAAACGGTCTGATAAGA
GACACCGGCATACTCTGCGACATCGTATAACGTTACTGGTTTCACATTCACCACCCTGAATTGACTCTCT
TCCGGGCGCTATCATGCCATACCGCGAAAGGTTTTGCGCCATTCGATGGTGTCCGGGATCTCGACGCTCT
CCCTTATGCGACTCCTGCATTAGGAAGCAGCCCAGTAGTAGGTTGAGGCCGTTGAGCACCGCCGCCGCAA
GGAATGGTGCATGCAAGGAGATGGCGCCCAACAGTCCCCCGGCCACGGGGCCTGCCACCATACCCACGCC
GAAACAAGCGCTCATGAGCCCGAAGTGGCGAGCCCGATCTTCCCCATCGGTGATGTCGGCGATATAGGCG
CCAGCAACCGCACCTGTGGCGCCGGTGATGCCGGCCACGATGCGTCCGGCGTAGAGGATCGAGATCTCGA
TCCCGCGAAATTAATACGACTCACTATAGGGGAATTGTGAGCGGATAACAATTCCCCTCTAGAAATAATT
TTGTTTAACTTTAAGAAGGAGATATA
